>Addgene plasmid #210387 | pCB-1 | addgene full sequence | sequence record 418472 | Addgene NGS Result
AGTCAGTATCCAGTCGTGTAGCAGAATCAACAATAAGGCCTCCCTAACGGGGGGCCTTTTTTATTGATAA
CAAAAGTATGTTCACATTCGAACCGTCTCTGCTTTGACAATGGCTTGAATTGGGGTGTAAAGTCGTGGCC
ACCTAACGAGGAGATCGGTTCATGATCATGTCCCCCAAGCGGCGGACCCAGGCGGAGCGGGCGATGGAAA
CCCAGGGCAAGCTGATCGCGGCGGCCCTCGGCGTCCTGCGCGAGAAGGGCTACGCCGGCTTCCGGATCGC
GGACGTCCCGGGCGCCGCGGGCGTGTCGCGCGGCGCCCAGAGCCACCACTTCCCCACCAAGCTCGAGCTG
CTCCTGGCGACCTTCGAGTGGCTGTACGAGCAGATCACCGAGCGCTCCCGGGCCCGCCTCGCGAAGCTGA
AGCCGGAGGACGACGTCATCCAGCAGATGCTCGACGACGCCGCGGAGTTCTTCCTGGACGACGACTTCTC
CATCTCGCTCGACCTGATCGTCGCCGCGGACCGGGACCCCGCCCTGCGCGAGGGCATCCAGCGGACCGTG
GAGCGGAACCGCTTCGTCGTGGAGGACATGTGGCTCGGCGTCCTGGTGAGCCGGGGCCTGTCCCGCGACG
ACGCCGAGGACATCCTCTGGCTGATCTTCAACTCCGTCCGCGGCCTCGCCGTGCGGTCGCTGTGGCAGAA
GGACAAGGAGCGGTTCGAGCGCGTGCGGAACAGCACCCTGGAGATCGCCCGGGAGCGGTACGCCAAGTTC
AAGCGGTGATAGACTAATCTTTTCGAAAAAAGGCCTCCCAAATCGGGGGGCCTTTTTTTATAGCAACAAA
AGTATGTTCACATTCGAACCGTCTCTGCTTTGACATCGTGTGGCGCTTGGGTGTAAAGTCGTGGCCAAAC
AAACAGACAATCTGGTCTGTTTGTATTATGCCAAGAGACCGAATTCGCGGCCGCTTCTAGAGCAATACGC
AAACCGCCTCTCCCCGCGCGTTGGCCGATTCATTAATGCAGCTGGCACGACAGGTTTCCCGACTGGAAAG
CGGGCAGTGAGCGCAACGCAATTAATGTGAGTTAGCTCACTCATTAGGCACCCCAGGCTTTACACTTTAT
GCTTCCGGCTCGTATGTTGTGTGGAATTGTGAGCGGATAACAATTTCACACATACTAGAGAAAGAGGAGA
AATACTAGATGGCTTCCTCCGAAGACGTTATCAAAGAGTTCATGCGTTTCAAAGTTCGTATGGAAGGTTC
CGTTAACGGTCACGAGTTCGAAATCGAAGGTGAAGGTGAAGGTCGTCCGTACGAAGGTACCCAGACCGCT
AAACTGAAAGTTACCAAAGGTGGTCCGCTGCCGTTCGCTTGGGACATCCTGTCCCCGCAGTTCCAGTACG
GTTCCAAAGCTTACGTTAAACACCCGGCTGACATCCCGGACTACCTGAAACTGTCCTTCCCGGAAGGTTT
CAAATGGGAACGTGTTATGAACTTCGAAGACGGTGGTGTTGTTACCGTTACCCAGGACTCCTCCCTGCAA
GACGGTGAGTTCATCTACAAAGTTAAACTGCGTGGTACCAACTTCCCGTCCGACGGTCCGGTTATGCAGA
AAAAAACCATGGGTTGGGAAGCTTCCACCGAACGTATGTACCCGGAAGACGGTGCTCTGAAAGGTGAAAT
CAAAATGCGTCTGAAACTGAAAGACGGTGGTCACTACGACGCTGAAGTTAAAACCACCTACATGGCTAAA
AAACCGGTTCAGCTGCCGGGTGCTTACAAAACCGACATCAAACTGGACATCACCTCCCACAACGAAGACT
ACACCATCGTTGAACAGTACGAACGTGCTGAAGGTCGTCACTCCACCGGTGCTTAATAACGCTGATAGTG
CTAGTGTAGATCGCTACTAGAGCCAGGCATCAAATAAAACGAAAGGCTCAGTCGAAAGACTGGGCCTTTC
GTTTTATCTGTTGTTTGTCGGTGAACGCTCTCTACTAGAGTCACACTGGCTCACCTTCGGGTGGGCCTTT
CTGCGTTTATATACTAGTAGCGGCCGCTGCAGGGTCTCTGTTTTAGAGCTAGAAATAGCAAGTTAAAATA
AGGCTAGTCCGTTATCAACTTGAAAAAGTGGCACCGAGTCGGTGCTTTTTTTTAGTGCCATCCTCGGTAC
CAAATTCCAGAAAAGAGGCCTCCCGAAAGGGGGGCCTTTTTTCGTTTTGGTCCGTATGTTCACATTCGAA
CCGTCTCTGCTTTGACATCGTGTGGCGCTTGGGTGTAAAGTCGTGGCCAAACAAACAGACAATCTGGTCT
GTTTGTATTATTCTAAGTAAGGAGTGTCCATATGGACAAGAAGTACTCCATCGGCCTCGCGATCGGCACC
AACTCCGTGGGCTGGGCGGTCATCACCGACGAGTACAAGGTCCCCTCCAAGAAGTTCAAGGTCCTGGGCA
ACACCGACCGGCACTCGATCAAGAAGAACCTGATCGGCGCCCTGCTGTTCGACAGCGGCGAGACGGCCGA
GGCGACCCGCCTGAAGCGGACCGCGCGTCGCCGCTACACCCGGCGCAAGAACCGCATCTGCTACCTGCAG
GAAATCTTCTCCAACGAGATGGCCAAGGTGGACGACTCGTTCTTCCACCGCCTGGAGGAGAGCTTCCTGG
TGGAGGAGGACAAGAAGCACGAGCGCCACCCGATCTTCGGCAACATCGTGGACGAGGTGGCCTACCACGA
GAAGTACCCCACCATCTACCACCTCCGCAAGAAGCTGGTGGACTCGACCGACAAGGCGGACCTGCGGCTC
ATCTACCTGGCCCTCGCGCACATGATCAAGTTCCGCGGCCACTTCCTCATCGAGGGCGACCTGAACCCGG
ACAACTCCGACGTGGACAAGCTGTTCATCCAGCTGGTGCAGACCTACAACCAGCTGTTCGAGGAGAACCC
CATCAACGCCAGCGGCGTGGACGCCAAGGCGATCCTCTCCGCGCGCCTGAGCAAGTCCCGGCGCCTGGAG
AACCTCATCGCCCAGCTGCCGGGCGAGAAGAAGAACGGCCTCTTCGGCAACCTGATCGCGCTGTCGCTCG
GCCTGACCCCCAACTTCAAGAGCAACTTCGACCTGGCCGAGGACGCGAAGCTCCAGCTGTCCAAGGACAC
CTACGACGACGACCTGGACAACCTGCTCGCCCAGATCGGCGACCAGTACGCGGACCTCTTCCTGGCCGCG
AAGAACCTCTCGGACGCCATCCTGCTCAGCGACATCCTGCGGGTCAACACCGAGATCACCAAGGCCCCGC
TGTCGGCGAGCATGATCAAGCGGTACGACGAGCACCACCAGGACCTGACCCTGCTCAAGGCCCTCGTGCG
CCAGCAGCTGCCCGAGAAGTACAAGGAAATCTTCTTCGACCAGTCCAAGAACGGCTACGCCGGCTACATC
GACGGCGGCGCGTCGCAGGAGGAGTTCTACAAGTTCATCAAGCCGATCCTGGAGAAGATGGACGGCACCG
AGGAGCTGCTCGTCAAGCTGAACCGCGAGGACCTGCTCCGCAAGCAGCGGACCTTCGACAACGGCTCCAT
CCCGCACCAGATCCACCTGGGCGAGCTCCACGCCATCCTCCGGCGCCAGGAGGACTTCTACCCCTTCCTG
AAGGACAACCGCGAGAAGATCGAGAAGATCCTGACCTTCCGCATCCCGTACTACGTCGGCCCCCTGGCCC
GCGGCAACTCCCGGTTCGCGTGGATGACCCGGAAGTCGGAGGAGACGATCACCCCGTGGAACTTCGAGGA
GGTCGTGGACAAGGGCGCGTCCGCGCAGTCGTTCATCGAGCGCATGACCAACTTCGACAAGAACCTCCCG
AACGAGAAGGTCCTGCCCAAGCACTCCCTGCTCTACGAGTACTTCACCGTGTACAACGAGCTGACCAAGG
TCAAGTACGTGACCGAGGGCATGCGGAAGCCGGCCTTCCTGTCGGGCGAGCAGAAGAAGGCGATCGTGGA
CCTGCTGTTCAAGACCAACCGCAAGGTCACCGTGAAGCAGCTGAAGGAGGACTACTTCAAGAAGATCGAG
TGCTTCGACTCCGTCGAGATCAGCGGCGTGGAGGACCGCTTCAACGCCTCCCTGGGCACCTACCACGACC
TGCTCAAGATCATCAAGGACAAGGACTTCCTCGACAACGAGGAGAACGAGGACATCCTGGAGGACATCGT
CCTCACCCTGACCCTCTTCGAGGACCGCGAGATGATCGAGGAGCGGCTCAAGACCTACGCCCACCTGTTC
GACGACAAGGTGATGAAGCAGCTGAAGCGTCGCCGCTACACCGGCTGGGGCCGCCTCTCCCGGAAGCTGA
TCAACGGCATCCGGGACAAGCAGAGCGGCAAGACCATCCTGGACTTCCTCAAGTCCGACGGCTTCGCCAA
CCGCAACTTCATGCAGCTCATCCACGACGACAGCCTGACCTTCAAGGAGGACATCCAGAAGGCCCAGGTG
TCGGGCCAGGGCGACAGCCTCCACGAGCACATCGCCAACCTGGCGGGCTCCCCGGCGATCAAGAAGGGCA
TCCTCCAGACCGTCAAGGTCGTGGACGAGCTGGTCAAGGTGATGGGCCGCCACAAGCCCGAGAACATCGT
GATCGAGATGGCCCGGGAGAACCAGACCACCCAGAAGGGCCAGAAGAACTCGCGCGAGCGGATGAAGCGG
ATCGAGGAGGGCATCAAGGAGCTCGGCAGCCAGATCCTGAAGGAGCACCCGGTCGAGAACACCCAGCTGC
AGAACGAGAAGCTGTACCTCTACTACCTGCAGAACGGCCGCGACATGTACGTGGACCAGGAGCTCGACAT
CAACCGGCTGTCCGACTACGACGTGGACGCGATCGTGCCGCAGTCCTTCCTGAAGGACGACTCGATCGAC
AACAAGGTCCTGACCCGCTCGGACAAGAACCGGGGCAAGTCCGACAACGTGCCCTCGGAGGAGGTCGTGA
AGAAGATGAAGAACTACTGGCGCCAGCTGCTCAACGCCAAGCTCATCACCCAGCGCAAGTTCGACAACCT
GACCAAGGCCGAGCGGGGCGGCCTGAGCGAGCTCGACAAGGCGGGCTTCATCAAGCGCCAGCTGGTCGAG
ACGCGGCAGATCACCAAGCACGTGGCCCAGATCCTGGACTCCCGGATGAACACCAAGTACGACGAGAACG
ACAAGCTGATCCGCGAGGTCAAGGTGATCACCCTCAAGAGCAAGCTGGTGTCCGACTTCCGCAAGGACTT
CCAGTTCTACAAGGTCCGGGAGATCAACAACTACCACCACGCCCACGACGCGTACCTGAACGCCGTCGTG
GGCACCGCGCTGATCAAGAAGTACCCGAAGCTGGAGTCCGAGTTCGTCTACGGCGACTACAAGGTCTACG
ACGTGCGCAAGATGATCGCCAAGAGCGAGCAGGAGATCGGCAAGGCCACCGCGAAGTACTTCTTCTACTC
CAACATCATGAACTTCTTCAAGACCGAGATCACCCTGGCCAACGGCGAGATCCGCAAGCGGCCCCTGATC
GAGACGAACGGCGAGACGGGCGAGATCGTCTGGGACAAGGGCCGCGACTTCGCCACCGTCCGGAAGGTGC
TGTCGATGCCGCAGGTCAACATCGTGAAGAAGACCGAGGTGCAGACCGGCGGCTTCAGCAAGGAGTCCAT
CCTCCCCAAGCGCAACAGCGACAAGCTGATCGCCCGGAAGAAGGACTGGGACCCGAAGAAGTACGGCGGC
TTCGACAGCCCCACCGTCGCCTACTCCGTGCTGGTCGTGGCGAAGGTCGAGAAGGGCAAGAGCAAGAAGC
TGAAGTCCGTGAAGGAGCTGCTCGGCATCACCATCATGGAGCGCTCCTCGTTCGAGAAGAACCCGATCGA
CTTCCTGGAGGCCAAGGGCTACAAGGAGGTCAAGAAGGACCTCATCATCAAGCTGCCCAAGTACAGCCTG
TTCGAGCTGGAGAACGGCCGCAAGCGGATGCTCGCCTCCGCGGGCGAGCTGCAGAAGGGCAACGAGCTGG
CCCTCCCGTCGAAGTACGTCAACTTCCTGTACCTCGCGTCCCACTACGAGAAGCTGAAGGGCTCGCCCGA
GGACAACGAGCAGAAGCAGCTGTTCGTGGAGCAGCACAAGCACTACCTGGACGAGATCATCGAGCAGATC
AGCGAGTTCAGCAAGCGCGTCATCCTGGCCGACGCGAACCTCGACAAGGTGCTGTCCGCCTACAACAAGC
ACCGCGACAAGCCGATCCGGGAGCAGGCGGAGAACATCATCCACCTGTTCACCCTCACCAACCTGGGCGC
CCCCGCCGCGTTCAAGTACTTCGACACCACCATCGACCGCAAGCGGTACACCTCCACCAAGGAGGTCCTC
GACGCGACCCTGATCCACCAGAGCATCACCGGCCTGTACGAGACGCGCATCGACCTGTCCCAGCTCGGCG
GCGACTGATAGGAG
[300 nt withheld, positions 6455-6754]
GCTAGAGCTGTCAGACCAAGTTTACGAGCTCGCTTGGACTCCTGTTGATAGATCCAGTAATGACCTCAGA
ACTCCATCTGGATTTGTTCAGAACGCTCGGTTGCCGCCGGGCGTTTTTTATTGGTGAGAATCCAAGCACT
AGGGACAGTAAGACGGGTAAGCCTGTTGATGATACCGCTGCCTTACTGGGTGCATTAGCCAGTCTGAATG
ACCTGTCACGGGATAATCCGAAGTGGTCAGACTGGAAAATCAGAGGGCAGGAACTGCTGAACAGCAAAAA
GTCAGATAGCACCACATAGCAGACCCGCCATAAAACGCCCTGAGAAGCCCGTGACGGGCTTTTCTTGTAT
TATGGGTAGTTTCCTTGCATGAATCCATAAAAGGCGCCTGTAGTGCCATTTACCCCCATTCACTGCCAGA
GCCGTGAGCGCAGCGAACTGAATGTCACGAAAAAGACAGCGACTCAGGTGCCTGATGGTCGGAGACAAAA
GGAATATTCAGCGATTTGCCCGAGCTTGCGAGGGTGCTACTTAAGCCTTTAGGGTTTTAAGGTCTGTTTT
GTAGAGGAGCAAACAGCGTTTGCGACATCCTTTTGTAATACTGCGGAACTGACTAAAGTAGTGAGTTATA
CACAGGGCTGGGATCTATTCTTTTTATCTTTTTTTATTCTTTCTTTATTCTATAAATTATAACCACTTGA
ATATAAACAAAAAAAACACACAAAGGTCTAGCGGAATTTACAGAGGGTCTAGCAGAATTTACAAGTTTTC
CAGCAAAGGTCTAGCAGAATTTACAGATACCCACAACTCAAAGGAAAAGGACATGTAATTATCATTGACT
AGCCCATCTCAATTGGTATAGTGATTAAAATCACCTAGACCAATTGAGATGTATGTCTGAATTAGTTGTT
TTCAAAGCAAATGAACTAGCGATTAGTCGCTATGACTTAACGGAGCATGAAACCAAGCTAATTTTATGCT
GTGTGGCACTACTCAACCCCACGATTGAAAACCCTACAAGGAAAGAACGGACGGTATCGTTCACTTATAA
CCAATACGCTCAGATGATGAACATCAGTAGGGAAAATGCTTATGGTGTATTAGCTAAAGCAACCAGAGAG
CTGATGACGAGAACTGTGGAAATCAGGAATCCTTTGGTTAAAGGCTTTGAGATTTTCCAGTGGACAAACT
ATGCCAAGTTCTCAAGCGAAAAATTAGAATTAGTTTTTAGTGAAGAGATATTGCCTTATCTTTTCCAGTT
AAAAAAATTCATAAAATATAATCTGGAACATGTTAAGTCTTTTGAAAACAAATACTCTATGAGGATTTAT
GAGTGGTTATTAAAAGAACTAACACAAAAGAAAACTCACAAGGCAAATATAGAGATTAGCCTTGATGAAT
TTAAGTTCATGTTAATGCTTGAAAATAACTACCATGAGTTTAAAAGGCTTAACCAATGGGTTTTGAAACC
AATAAGTAAAGATTTAAACACTTACAGCAATATGAAATTGGTGGTTGATAAGCGAGGCCGCCCGACTGAT
ACGTTGATTTTCCAAGTTGAACTAGATAGACAAATGGATCTCGTAACCGAACTTGAGAACAACCAGATAA
AAATGAATGGTGACAAAATACCAACAACCATTACATCAGATTCCTACCTACATAACGGACTAAGAAAAAC
ACTACACGATGCTTTAACTGCAAAAATTCAGCTCACCAGTTTTGAGGCAAAATTTTTGAGTGACATGCAA
AGTAAGTATGATCTCAATGGTTCGTTCTCATGGCTCACGCAAAAACAACGAACCACACTAGAGAACATAC
TGGCTAAATACGGAAGGATCTGAGGTTCTTATGGCTCTTGTATCTATCAGTGAAGCATCAAGACTAACAA
ACAAAAGTAGAACAACTGTTCACCGTTACATATCAAAGGGAAAACTGTCCATATGCACAGATGAAAACGG
TGTAAAAAAGATAGATACATCAGAGCTTTTACGAGTTTTTGGTGCATTCAAAGCTGTTCACCATGAACAG
ATCGACAATGTAACTACTAGAGGGTTCATGTGCAGCTCCATCAGCAAAAGGGGATGATAAGTTTATCACC
ACCGACTATTTGCAACAGTGCCGTTGATCGTGCTATGATCGACTGGATCGGCGGGGCCTGGGACGGCGCC
TCGCCGTCGCAGAACCAGGCGGTGGCGTACACCGTCGCCTCGGTCGGCCCGTAGAGATTGGCGATCCCGA
CCGCAGCACCACCGAGAACGTCCCCGACGTGGCCGACCAGCCCGTCATCGTCAACGCCTGATCCGCGGTG
CGGACAGGCCGTGTCGCGACCGGCCGTGCGGAATTAAGCCGGCCCGTACCCTGTGAATAGAGGTCCGCTG
TGACACAAGAATCCCTGTTACTTCTCGACCGTATTGATTCGGATGATTCCTACGCGAGCCTGCGGAACGA
CCAGGAGTTCTGGGAGCCGCTGGCCCGCCGAGCCCTGGAGGAGCTCGGGCTGCCGGTGCCGCCGGTGCTG
CGGGTGCCCGGCGAGAGCACCAACCCCGTACTGGTCGGCGAGCCCGGCCCGGTGATCAAGCTGTTCGGCG
AGCACTGGTGCGGTCCGGAGAGCCTCGCGTCGGAGTCGGAGGCGTACGCGGTCCTGGCGGACGCCCCGGT
GCCGGTGCCCCGCCTCCTCGGCCGCGGCGAGCTGCGGCCCGGCACCGGAGCCTGGCCGTGGCCCTACCTG
GTGATGAGCCGGATGACCGGCACCACCTGGCGGTCCGCGATGGACGGCACGACCGACCGGAACGCGCTGC
TCGCCCTGGCCCGCGAACTCGGCCGGGTGCTCGGCCGGCTGCACAGGGTGCCGCTGACCGGGAACACCGT
GCTCACCCCCCATTCCGAGGTCTTCCCGGAACTGCTGCGGGAACGCCGCGCGGCGACCGTCGAGGACCAC
CGCGGGTGGGGCTACCTCTCGCCCCGGCTGCTGGACCGCCTGGAGGACTGGCTGCCGGACGTGGACACGC
TGCTGGCCGGCCGCGAACCCCGGTTCGTCCACGGCGACCTGCACGGGACCAACATCTTCGTGGACCTGGC
CGCGACCGAGGTCACCGGGATCGTCGACTTCACCGACGTCTATGCGGGAGACTCCCGCTACAGCCTGGTG
CAACTGCATCTCAACGCCTTCCGGGGCGACCGCGAGATCCTGGCCGCGCTGCTCGACGGGGCGCAGTGGA
AGCGGACCGAGGACTTCGCCCACGAACTGCTCGCCTTCACCTTCCTGCACGACTTCGAGGTGTTCGAGGA
GACGCCGCTGGATCTCTCCGGCTTCACCGATCCGGAGGAACTGGCGCAGTTCCTCTGGGGGCCGCCGGAC
ACCGCCCCCGGCGCCTGACGCCCCGGGCCCGCGCCGAAGCCCGCTGCTGCGAGCTAGCTAGAGTCGACCT
GGGTCCCCGGGGATCGGTCTTGCCTTGCTCGTCGGTGATGTACTTCACCAGCTCCGCGAAGTCGCTCTTC
TTGATGGAGCGCATGGGGACGTGCTTGGCAATCACGCGCACCCCCCGGCCGTTTTAGCGGCTAAAAAAGT
CATGGCTCTGCCCTCGGGCGGACCACGCCCATCATGACCTTGCCAAGCTCGTCCTGCTTCTCTTCGATCT
TCGCCAGCAGGGCGAGGATCGTGGCATCACCGAACCGCGCCGTGCGCGGGTCGTCGGTGAGCCAGAGTTT
CAGCAGGCCGCCCAGGCGGCCCAGGTCGCCATTGATGCGGGCCAGCTCGCGGACGTGCTCATAGTCCACG
ACGCCCGTGATTTTGTAGCCCTGGCCGACGGCCAGCAGGTAGGCCGACAGGCTCATGCCGGCCGCCGCCG
CCTTTTCCTCAATCGCTCTTCGTTCGTCTGGAAGGCAGTACACCTTGATAGGTGGGCTGCCCTTCCTGGT
TGGCTTGGTTTCATCAGCCATCCGCTTGCCCTCATCTGTTACGCCGGCGGTAGCCGGCCAGCCTCGCAGA
GCAGGATTCCCGTTGAGCACCGCCAGGTGCGAATAAGGGACAGTGAAGAAGGAACACCCGCTCGCGGGTG
GGCCTACTTCACCTATCCTGCCCGGCTGACGCCGTTGGATACACCAAGGAAAGTCTACACGAACCCTTTG
GCAAAATCCTGTATATCGTGCGAAAAAGGATGGATATACCGAAAAAATCGCTATAATGACCCCGAAGCAG
GGTTATGCAGCGGAAAAGATCCGTCGACCTGTCACGCCGCCGCTGTGAACCCGTTCAGCGTCTCCGGCTC
CGTCTCTTCCTCGACCTTCGGCTTCGCCCAGTGGATACGCACACGGTCGGCGATCGGGGGAACCCGTCCG
GGCCGCTGAACGCCCTTCGGAAGCTTGATCACCTCGATCCGGTCCACGAAGAGCCGGACGAACGCCCGAC
GGTCTTCAAGGGGCGCTAGCGCCCACCACGAACCCGGTCCCGTCGGGTCGCTGCCCCGGTCGCCCAGCCA
TTCGCCGATCGGCAGCACGGGGGAGTCGGCGGCGTCGAGCTGACGAAGCCGTTCTTCGGCCCCTTCCATG
CGGAGCGTCAGCGCGGCTTCCTCTTCGAGAAACGCGCGCCGTCCCATGGCGGACCGGTAGCCGCCGTTCC
GCTTGTCTTCGTAAAGCTCTTCGAGCGCCTTCACGGCGTCCGCGCGCTGTGCCATCAGTTCGGAGCGCTG
ACCCTTCAACTCCGGGCGTTCGTGCGTCGCTCCCCAGCGCCGTGCGGCTTCGTACATGAGCGCTGCCGTG
TCGCCTTCGAGGTCGTCAGGGTCGGCAGGGTCGAAGGCCGTGATGCGCGCGAAGATCGCGCCGACGATGT
ACGGGTCAAGGTTGTGCATCGTGATCGAGCATGACGACCCGTCATGAACCCGGCGGGGGCACTTGCACGC
GTACGACGACTTGTGAGCTTGATCACCTTCGCGGACGTTGCCCGCCATGGTCGACCCGTTGCTGTAACCC
GTCTCCGGGTCGAGCTGGCCGGAGCCGTAGCAGTAAAGGACGTCCATTGCCGACAGGAGCGATTGCCCCC
GGTACTGACCCTTCCCGCGTCCTCGACCCTGAAGCCACTCCTGAAGTTCCCACCATTCCGCCGGGGGAAT
GTACGGCTCGAAGCCGGGCAGGGTCAGCGGCTCCATGGTGACCGGGTCGCGCCTGATCTTGTAATGGCTG
AAGCCGCCCCGCGAACCGTCGGCGCGCACCTTGTATGCGATGTCAGCTTGATACCCGGCAATGCGCGGGT
CGCTGAGTACGCGCTTCAAAACGCCGGGGTCCCAATCGGAACCGGCGCGCTTCTTACCGACCAGCGTGCC
GCGCGTAGGCACCTTGTCGCGGTACAGCCGCTCACAAAGCCCGTTCAGCGACCCAGGGTGAAACGACCCG
GCTCCGCCACCCTTGAAGGGCGTATCGCGGTGCGTCTTGATCTCCTGCCACGCCCAGCGGATTACCGCCC
CTTCGCTGCCGTGTGCGCCTTCCCAGGTGTGCGCGCTGGGCACCAGTCGGCGAATGGCAACCAGCTTTCC
GCCGTCTTCCGGGTTCGGAACCATTTCCTCGACCGTGTCGAATCCGTACGGCGTCGACCCCGTGTGTCCG
CCCAGCCGCTTCGCCAATTCCTTAGCGTTCGACACGGCGACGCTCTTGTTCTTCGACTCATCATGCGAAG
CCTGAAGGCGCATGATCAGGTGAATAAGGTCCATCATTTCGCCGGGGCGGAATGTGCCTTCGTTCACGCT
GACAATGGTCACGCCCAGCCGGAGCAATTCCGTGACGACCGGAATAATGTCCAGCGGCTCTTCGCGGCTG
AGGCGCGAAATGTAATGAACAATGATCATGTTCATTTCCCGGTTCCGGCACATGTCCAAAATCCGGTTGA
ACTCCGGCCGGTCGACGCCCGTGAATGCCGACGTGCCGGGCGCTTCGCTGAAGTGACCCAGCCACTTCAC
CTCGACGCCGTCGCGCGCGTACTCCTTCGCCAGCGCCTCAGCCTTCCCCCGGTTCGCGGCGCGCTGGGTG
GCCGGTGAAGCGGTCGAACTGTTCTCCCGTTCCGCCGACTGTCGGTCGTAGCCGCCTGCCAGAATGACCA
TGCCTTCAACCTTCACGCTCATGCCGGGCAGGCTATCCCGCCCAACTGGGTAAGAGCAAAGACTAACACT
GTTGGGCTGGAACTACTCCCGAAAACCGCTTCTGACCTGGGAAAACGTGAAGCCCCGGGGCATCCGCTGA
GGGTTGCCGCCGGGGCTTCGGTGTGTCCGTCAGTACGGGCCATAGAGGGGCGTCGTGTAACCCACCCAGG
GCGATTGCTCCGGCACGGGGAAGCCGCGCCACGCCTTCGGGACGTCTGGAATCGCTAGAGCTTGCATGC
Features (pLannotate 1.2.2; 25 found; start..end, strand, type, name):
    168..776     +  CDS            cymR: CYMR_PSEPU - Experimental evidence at transcript level: Swiss-Prot protein existence level 2. Involved in the repression of the cym and cmt operons which are responsible of the p-cymene degradation. From Pseudomonas putida (Arthrobacter siderocapsulatus).
    908..935     +  protein_bind   CuO: CymR-binding P2 operator sequence from the p-cmt operon of Pseudomonas putida (Mullick et al., 2006) CymR
    951..972     +  misc_feature   BioBrick prefix: BioBrick prefix for parts that do not start with "ATG"
    973..1060    +  CDS            lacI (fragment): lac repressor; lacI; The lac repressor binds to the lac operator to inhibit transcription in E. coli. This inhibition can be relieved by adding lactose or isopropyl-β-D-thiogalactopyranoside (IPTG).
   1073..1094    +  protein_bind   CAP binding site: CAP binding activates transcription in the presence of cAMP. E. coli catabolite activator protein
   1109..1139    +  promoter       lac promoter: promoter for the E. coli lac operon
   1143..1165    +  protein_bind   lac operator (fragment): The lac repressor binds to the lac operator to inhibit transcription in E. coli. This inhibition can be relieved by adding lactose or isopropyl-β-D-thiogalactopyranoside (IPTG). lac repressor encoded by lacI
   1199..1873    +  CDS            mRFP1: mRFP1 is a basic (constitutively fluorescent) red fluorescent protein published in 2002, derived from Discosoma sp.. It is reported to be a somewhat slowly-maturing monomer with low acid sensitivity.
   1921..1992    +  terminator     rrnB T1 terminator: transcription terminator T1 from the E. coli rrnB gene
   2008..2035    +  terminator     T7Te terminator: phage T7 early transcription terminator
   2042..2062    +  misc_feature   BioBrick suffix: universal suffix for all parts
   2070..2145    +  misc_RNA       gRNA scaffold: guide RNA scaffold for the Streptococcus pyogenes CRISPR/Cas9 system
   2290..2317    +  protein_bind   CuO: CymR-binding P2 operator sequence from the p-cmt operon of Pseudomonas putida (Mullick et al., 2006) CymR
   2342..6445    +  CDS            cas9: CAS9_STRP1 - Also known as csn1 From Streptococcus pyogenes serotype M1.
   6455..6596    +  CDS            M13 gene VIII (fragment) (sequence withheld): pVIII; VIII; major coat protein
   6600..6648    +  terminator     fd terminator (sequence withheld): central terminator from bacteriophage fd (Otsuka and Kunisawa, 1982)
   6653..6754    +  CDS            M13 gene III (fragment) (sequence withheld): pIII; III; minor coat protein
   6791..6885    +  terminator     lambda t0 terminator: transcription terminator from phage lambda
   7377..7599    +  rep_origin     pSC101 ori: low-copy replication origin that requires the Rep101 protein
   7647..8597    +  CDS            Rep101: RepA protein needed for replication with the pSC101 origin; rep101
   9137..10129   +  CDS            hyg: KHYB_STRHY - Experimental evidence at protein level: Swiss-Prot protein existence level 1. The aminoglycoside phosphotransferases achieve inactivation of their antibiotic substrates by phosphorylation. From Streptomyces hygroscopicus.
  10197..10286   -  CDS            traI (fragment): TRAI6_ECOLX - Experimental evidence at protein level: Swiss-Prot protein existence level 1. The initiation process of transfer DNA synthesis requires the interaction of at least three plasmid-specific components (TraH, I, and J) at the transfer origin resulting in the assembly of a specialised nucleoprotein complex - the relaxosome. Site- and strand-specific cleavage at the transfer origin is dependent on TraI and TraJ. From Escherichia coli.
  10324..10695   -  CDS            traJ: oriT-recognizing protein; traJ
  10728..10837   -  oriT           oriT: incP origin of transfer
  12926..12955   -  protein_bind   phage φC31 attP (fragment): attachment site of phage φC31 phage φC31 integrase
