[The description below was written by a language model from this plasmid's Addgene catalogue record and pLannotate feature annotations shown in this document.]
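Description:
pCB-1 is an all-in-one, cumate-inducible CRISPR interference plasmid for Streptomyces, built on the pTHS backbone and listed at about 13.2 kb (the sequenced record is slightly shorter, about 13.1 kb). In E. coli it replicates at low copy from a pSC101 origin with its Rep101 replication protein, and it is selected with hygromycin through the hyg phosphotransferase gene, a marker that also functions in actinomycetes. An incP oriT with traJ and a traI fragment allows conjugative transfer from an E. coli donor. An annotated φC31 attP fragment fits the catalogue description of an integrative vector that inserts into the Streptomyces chromosome. No integrase gene appears in the feature table, although a stretch of roughly 2 kb between oriT and attP is unannotated.

The payload has three parts. The Pseudomonas putida CymR repressor is expressed from the SP11 promoter. A Streptomyces codon-optimized, nuclease-dead S. pyogenes Cas9, with its BsaI sites removed by synonymous changes, is expressed from an SP30 promoter, and the sgRNA cassette is also driven by SP30. CuO operator sites lie upstream of both the sgRNA cassette and dCas9, so CymR should hold both components off until cumate releases it from the operators. This gives inducible transcriptional knockdown of the targeted gene. In place of a spacer, the sgRNA cassette carries a BsaI-flanked mRFP1 cassette in BioBrick format, with a lac promoter and the rrnB T1 and T7Te terminators, immediately upstream of the gRNA scaffold. Replacing this cassette with a target-specific spacer, presumably by Golden Gate-type cloning, should remove the red reporter and give a visual screen for correct clones. The fd and lambda t0 terminators follow dCas9.
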