Addgene plasmid #210387: pCB-1
Purpose: All-in-one cumate-based inducible CRISPRi plasmid for use in Streptomyces
Depositing lab: Gilles van Wezel. Depositing organization: Leiden University. Publication: CUBIC: A Versatile Cumate-Based Inducible CRISPRi System in Streptomyces. Bai C, van Wezel GP. ACS Synth Biol. 2023 Oct 6. doi: 10.1021/acssynbio.3c00464. PubMed 37801665.
Backbone
  Vector backbone: pTHS
  Backbone manufacturer: Chunbo Lou
  Backbone size w/o insert (bp): 6468
  Total vector size (bp): 13194
  Vector type: CRISPR ; Integrative vector for use in Streptomyces
Growth in bacteria
  Bacterial resistance: Hygromycin, 200 μg/mL
  Growth temperature: 37°C
  Growth strain: DH5alpha
  Copy number: Low Copy
Gene/Insert 1
  Gene/Insert name: dCas9 (alt name: Codon optimized SpdCas9)
  Insert size (bp): 4107
  Mutation: The BsaI sites were removed via synonymous mutations
  Promoter: SP30
  Cloning method: Gibson Cloning
  Sequencing primers: 5′ tctaagtaaggagtgtccat
Gene/Insert 2
  Gene/Insert name: CymR (alt name: CymR repressor)
  Species: Pseudomonas putida
  Insert size (bp): 616
  Promoter: SP11
  Cloning method: Gibson Cloning
  Sequencing primers: 5′ cctaacgaggagatcggttc
Gene/Insert 3
  Gene/Insert name: sgRNA cassette
  Species: Synthetic
  Insert size (bp): 1379
  Mutation: BsaI-flanked RFP cassette inserted in place of spacer
  Promoter: SP30
  Cloning method: Gibson Cloning
  Sequencing primers: 5′ caagcggtgatagactaatc
Resource information
  A portion of this plasmid was derived from a plasmid made by: We received the backbone as a gift from Prof. Chunbo Lou (Shenzhen Institute of Advanced Technology, Chinese Academy of Sciences).
Terms and licenses: Academic/Nonprofit Terms; Industry Terms: Not Available to Industry
How to cite: pCB-1 was a gift from Gilles van Wezel (Addgene plasmid # 210387 ; http://n2t.net/addgene:210387 ; RRID:Addgene_210387)
